>Addgene plasmid #128876 | pMV2 | addgene full sequence | sequence record 254040 | Addgene NGS Result
ACATTAACCTATAAAAATAGGCGTATCACGAGGCCCTTTCGTCTCGCGCGTTTCGGTGATGACGGTGAAA
ACCTCTGACACATGCAGCTCCCGGAGACGGTCACAGCTTGTCTGTAAGCGGATGCCGGGAGCAGACAAGC
CCGTCAGGGCGCGTCAGCGGGTGTTGGCGGGTGTCGGGGCTGGCTTAACTATGCGGCATCAGAGCAGATT
GTACTGAGAGTGCACCATATGCGGTGTGAAATACCGCACAGATGCGTAAGGAGAAAATACCGCATCAGGC
GCCATTCGCCATTCAGGCTGCGCAACTGTTGGGAAGGGCGATCGGTGCGGGCCTCTTCGCTATTACGCCA
GCTGGCGAAAGGGGGATGTGCTGCAAGGCGATTAAGTTGGGTAACGCCAGGGTTTTCCCAGTCACGACGT
TGTAAAACGACGGCCAGTGAATTCGAGCTCGGTACCTCGCGAATGCATCTAGATATCGGATCCCGGTCTC
GTATGAGCTCCGGATGCAAGGGTTCGAATCCCTTAGCTCTCATTATTTTTTGCTTTTTCTCTTGAGGTCA
CATGATCGCAAAATGGCAAATGGCACGTGAAGCTGTCGATATTGGGGAACTGTGGTGGTTGGCAAATGAC
TAATTAAGTTAGTCAAGGCGCCATCCTCATGAAAACTGTGTAACATAATAACCGAAGTGTCGAAAAGGTG
GCACCTTGTCCAATTGAACACGCTCGATGAAAAAAATAAGATATATATAAGGTTAAGTAAAGCGTCTGTT
AGAAAGGAAGTTTTTCCTTTTTCTTGCTCTCTTGTCTTTTCATCTACTATTTCCTTCGTGTAATACAGGG
TCGTCAGATACATAGATACAATTCTATTACCCCCATCCATACTCTAGGAACAGAGACCGGGCCCGTCGAC
TGCAGAGGCCTGCATGCAAGCTTGGCGTAATCATGGTCATAGCTGTTTCCTGTGTGAAATTGTTATCCGC
TCACAATTCCACACAACATACGAGCCGGAAGCATAAAGTGTAAAGCCTGGGGTGCCTAATGAGTGAGCTA
ACTCACATTAATTGCGTTGCGCTCACTGCCCGCTTTCCAGTCGGGAAACCTGTCGTGCCAGCTGCATTAA
TGAATCGGCCAACGCGCGGGGAGAGGCGGTTTGCGTATTGGGCGCTCTTCCGCTTCCTCGCTCACTGACT
CGCTGCGCTCGGTCGTTCGGCTGCGGCGAGCGGTATCAGCTCACTCAAAGGCGGTAATACGGTTATCCAC
AGAATCAGGGGATAACGCAGGAAAGAACATGTGAGCAAAAGGCCAGCAAAAGGCCAGGAACCGTAAAAAG
GCCGCGTTGCTGGCGTTTTTCCATAGGCTCCGCCCCCCTGACGAGCATCACAAAAATCGACGCTCAAGTC
AGAGGTGGCGAAACCCGACAGGACTATAAAGATACCAGGCGTTTCCCCCTGGAAGCTCCCTCGTGCGCTC
TCCTGTTCCGACCCTGCCGCTTACCGGATACCTGTCCGCCTTTCTCCCTTCGGGAAGCGTGGCGCTTTCT
CATAGCTCACGCTGTAGGTATCTCAGTTCGGTGTAGGTCGTTCGCTCCAAGCTGGGCTGTGTGCACGAAC
CCCCCGTTCAGCCCGACCGCTGCGCCTTATCCGGTAACTATCGTCTTGAGTCCAACCCGGTAAGACACGA
CTTATCGCCACTGGCAGCAGCCACTGGTAACAGGATTAGCAGAGCGAGGTATGTAGGCGGTGCTACAGAG
TTCTTGAAGTGGTGGCCTAACTACGGCTACACTAGAAGAACAGTATTTGGTATCTGCGCTCTGCTGAAGC
CAGTTACCTTCGGAAAAAGAGTTGGTAGCTCTTGATCCGGCAAACAAACCACCGCTGGTAGCGGTGGTTT
TTTTGTTTGCAAGCAGCAGATTACGCGCAGAAAAAAAGGATCTCAAGAAGATCCTTTGATCTTTTCTACG
GGGTCTGACGCTCAGTGGAACGAAAACTCACGTTAAGGGATTTTGGTCATGAGATTATCAAAAAGGATCT
TCACCTAGATCCTTTTAAATTAAAAATGAAGTTTTAAATCAATCTAAAGTATATATGAGTAAACTTGGTC
TGACAGTTACCAATGCTTAATCAGTGAGGCACCTATCTCAGCGATCTGTCTATTTCGTTCATCCATAGTT
GCCTGACTCCCCGTCGTGTAGATAACTACGATACGGGAGGGCTTACCATCTGGCCCCAGTGCTGCAATGA
TACCGCGAGATCCACGCTCACCGGCTCCAGATTTATCAGCAATAAACCAGCCAGCCGGAAGGGCCGAGCG
CAGAAGTGGTCCTGCAACTTTATCCGCCTCCATCCAGTCTATTAATTGTTGCCGGGAAGCTAGAGTAAGT
AGTTCGCCAGTTAATAGTTTGCGCAACGTTGTTGCCATTGCTACAGGCATCGTGGTGTCACGCTCGTCGT
TTGGTATGGCTTCATTCAGCTCCGGTTCCCAACGATCAAGGCGAGTTACATGATCCCCCATGTTGTGCAA
AAAAGCGGTTAGCTCCTTCGGTCCTCCGATCGTTGTCAGAAGTAAGTTGGCCGCAGTGTTATCACTCATG
GTTATGGCAGCACTGCATAATTCTCTTACTGTCATGCCATCCGTAAGATGCTTTTCTGTGACTGGTGAGT
ACTCAACCAAGTCATTCTGAGAATAGTGTATGCGGCGACCGAGTTGCTCTTGCCCGGCGTCAATACGGGA
TAATACCGCGCCACATAGCAGAACTTTAAAAGTGCTCATCATTGGAAAACGTTCTTCGGGGCGAAAACTC
TCAAGGATCTTACCGCTGTTGAGATCCAGTTCGATGTAACCCACTCGTGCACCCAACTGATCTTCAGCAT
CTTTTACTTTCACCAGCGTTTCTGGGTGAGCAAAAACAGGAAGGCAAAATGCCGCAAAAAAGGGAATAAG
GGCGACACGGAAATGTTGAATACTCATACTCTTCCTTTTTCAATATTATTGAAGCATTTATCAGGGTTAT
TGTCTCATGAGCGGATACATATTTGAATGTATTTAGAAAAATAAACAAATAGGGGTTCCGCGCACATTTC
CCCGAAAAGTGCCACCTGACGTCTAAGAAACCATTATTATCATG
Features (pLannotate 1.2.2; 11 found; start..end, strand, type, name):
     43..78      +  CDS            rop (fragment): Rop protein, which maintains plasmids at low copy number; rop
    180..279     +  misc_feature   bom (fragment): basis of mobility region from pBR322
    285..442     -  CDS            lacZα (fragment): LacZα fragment of β-galactosidase; lacZ fragment
    533..882     +  promoter       MET17 promoter: S. cerevisiae MET17; expression is repressed by methionine; MET15; MET25
    970..986     -  protein_bind   lac operator: The lac repressor binds to the lac operator to inhibit transcription in E. coli. This inhibition can be relieved by adding lactose or isopropyl-β-D-thiogalactopyranoside (IPTG). lac repressor encoded by lacI
    994..1024    -  promoter       lac promoter: promoter for the E. coli lac operon
   1039..1060    -  protein_bind   CAP binding site: CAP binding activates transcription in the presence of cAMP. E. coli catabolite activator protein
   1073..1165    -  CDS            lacI (fragment): lac repressor; lacI; The lac repressor binds to the lac operator to inhibit transcription in E. coli. This inhibition can be relieved by adding lactose or isopropyl-β-D-thiogalactopyranoside (IPTG).
   1348..1936    -  rep_origin     ori: high-copy-number ColE1/pMB1/pBR322/pUC origin of replication
   2107..2967    -  CDS            AmpR: β-lactamase; bla; confers resistance to ampicillin, carbenicillin, and related antibiotics
   2968..3072    -  promoter       AmpR promoter: bla
