[The description below was written by a language model from this plasmid's Addgene catalogue record and pLannotate feature annotations shown in this document.]
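Description:
pMV2 is a small (about 3.1 kb) part-donor plasmid from the COSPLAY toolbox, a modular system for combinatorial assembly of yeast expression plasmids. It is built on pUC57BsaI, a pUC57-derived cloning backbone, and is maintained only in E. coli: the feature table shows a high-copy ColE1/pUC-type origin and an ampicillin resistance gene (β-lactamase) driven by its own promoter. No yeast origin, centromere or auxotrophic marker is annotated, consistent with this being a storage module rather than a finished yeast vector. The remaining annotations are backbone remnants of the pUC lineage, including fragments of rop, bom, lacI and lacZα together with the lac promoter, lac operator and CAP binding site, which flank the insertion site.

The payload is the Saccharomyces cerevisiae MET25 promoter (the same gene is also known as MET17 or MET15, YLR303W), recorded as a roughly 400 bp insert, of which about 350 bp are recognised by the annotation as the MET17 promoter. This promoter is repressed by methionine, so it provides conditional, medium-dependent control of a downstream gene. It was introduced into the backbone by MEGAWHOP whole-plasmid cloning and is bracketed by defined four-nucleotide junctions that designate it as a "position 2" module. The backbone name suggests release with BsaI in a Golden Gate-type reaction, although the record does not spell out the assembly mechanism. In use, pMV2 supplies the promoter element that is combined with modules for the other positions to generate methionine-regulatable yeast expression plasmids.
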