Addgene plasmid #128876: pMV2
Purpose: Position 2 module- Met25 promoter
Depositing lab: Gilles Charvin. Depositing organization: Institut de Genetique et de Biologie Moleculaire et Cellulaire (IGBMC). Publication: COSPLAY: An expandable toolbox for combinatorial and swift generation of expression plasmids in yeast. Goulev Y, Matifas A, Heyer V, Reina-San-Martin B, Charvin G. PLoS One. 2019 Aug 28;14(8):e0220694. doi: 10.1371/journal.pone.0220694. eCollection 2019. PubMed 31461461.
Backbone
  Vector backbone: pUC57BsaI
  Backbone size w/o insert (bp): 2724
  Total vector size (bp): 3124
  Modifications to backbone: Insertion of TATG-Met25p-GAAC by MEGAWHOP
  Vector type: Yeast Expression, Synthetic Biology
Growth in bacteria
  Bacterial resistance: Ampicillin, 100 μg/mL
  Growth temperature: 37°C
  Growth strain: DH5alpha
  Copy number: Unknown
Gene/Insert
  Gene/Insert name: Met25 promoter
  Species: S. cerevisiae (budding yeast)
  Insert size (bp): 400
Terms and licenses: Academic/Nonprofit Terms; Industry Terms: Not Available to Industry
Depositor comments: MET17 (YLR303W) is an alias for MET15 and MET25. Please visit https://www.biorxiv.org/content/10.1101/630277v1 for BioRxiv preprint.
How to cite: pMV2 was a gift from Gilles Charvin (Addgene plasmid # 128876 ; http://n2t.net/addgene:128876 ; RRID:Addgene_128876)
